>Addgene plasmid #246066 | pBA1751 | addgene full sequence | sequence record 491110 | Addgene NGS Result
CACCATAAGCATTTTCCCTACTGATGTTCATCATCTGAGCGTATTGGTTATAAGTGAACGATACCGTCCG
TTCTTTCCTTGTAGGGTTTTCAATCGTGGGGTTGAGTAGTGCCACACAGCATAAAATTAGCTTGGTTTCA
TGCTCCGTTAAGTCATAGCGACTAATCGCTAGTTCATTTGCTTTGAAAACAACTAATTCAGACATACATC
TCAATTGGTCTAGGTGATTTTAATCACTATACCAATTGAGATGGGCTAGTCAATGATAATTACTAGTCCT
TTTCCTTTGAGTTGTGGGTATCTGTAAATTCTGCTAGACCTTTGCTGGAAAACTTGTAAATTCTGCTATA
CCCTCTGTAAATTCCGCTAGACCTTTGTGTGTTTTTTTTGTTTATATTCAAGTGGTTATAATTTATAGAA
TAAAGAAAGAATAAAAAAAGATAAAAAGAATAGATCCCAGCCCTGTGTATAACTCACTACTTTAGTCAGT
TCCGCAGTATTACAAAAGGATGTCGCAAACGCTGTTTGCTCCTCTACAAAACAGACCTTAAAACCCTAAA
GGCTTAAGTAGCACCCTCGCAAGCTCGGGCAAATCGCTGAATATTCCTTTTGTCTCCGACCATCAGGCAC
CTGAGTCGCTGTCTTTTTCGTGACATTCAGTTCGCTGCGCTCACGGCTCTGGCAGTGAATGGGGGTAAAT
GGCACTACAGGCGCCTTTTATGGATTCATGCAAGGAAACTACCCATAATACAAGAAAAGCCCGTCACGGG
CTTCTCAGGGCGTTTTATGGCGGGTCTGCTATGTGGTGCTATCTGACTTTTTGCTGTTCAGCAGTTCCTG
CCCTCTGATTTTCCAGTCTGACCACTTCGGATTATCCCGTGACAGGTCATTCAGACTGGCTAATGCACCC
AGTAAGGCAGCGGTATCATCAACAGGCTTACCCGTCTTACTGTCCCTGTGTCAGATTTCTTACTTTATTC
AGGCGATTACGTGTTACAACCAATTAACCAATTCTGATTAGAAAAACTCATCGAGCATCAAATGAAACTG
CAATTTATTCATATCAGGATTATCAATACCATATTTTTGAAAAAGCCGTTTCTGTAATGAAGGAGAAAAC
TCACCGAGGCAGTTCCATAGGATGGCAAGATCCTGGTATCGGTCTGCGATTCCGACTCGTCCAACATCAA
TACAACCTATTAATTTCCCCTCGTCAAAAATAAGGTTATCAAGTGAGAAATCACCATGAGTGACGACTGA
ATCCGGTGAGAATGGCAAAAGCTTATGCATTTCTTTCCAGACTTGTTCAACAGGCCAGCCATTACGCTCG
TCATCAAAATCACTCGCATCAACCAAACCGTTATTCATTCGTGATTGCGCCTGAGCGAGGCGAAATACGC
GATCGCTGTTAAAAGGACAATTACAAACAGGAATCGAATGCAACCGGCGCAGGAACACTGCCAGCGCATC
AACAATATTTTCACCTGAATCAGGATATTCTTCTAATACCTGGAATGCTGTTTTCCCGGGGATCGCAGTG
GTGAGTAACCATGCATCATCAGGAGTACGGATAAAATGCTTGATGGTCGGAAGAGGCATAAATTCCGTCA
GCCAGTTTAGTCTGACCATCTCATCTGTAACATCATTGGCAACGCTACCTTTGCCATGTTTCAGAAACAA
CTCTGGCGCATCGGGCTTCCCATACAATCGATAGATTGTCGCACCTGATTGCCCGACATTATCGCGAGCC
CATTTATACCCATATAAATCAGCATCCATGTTGGAATTTAATCGCGGCCTGGAGCAAGACGTTTCCCGTT
GAATATGGCTCATAACACCCCTTGTATTACTGTTTATGTAAGCAGACAGTTTTATTGTTCATGATGATAT
ATTTTTATCTTGTGCAATGTAACATCAGAGATTTTGAGACACAACGTGGCTTTGTTGAATAAATCGAACT
TTTGCTGAGTTGAAGGATCAGCACCTGCCCGAACCAGAGACTTATCTCAGGACGTCTTACGAAAATAACT
CAAGCTGAATAACGTGCTGCAGATGGCGGGTGAATGCGGCATCGTCTACCTCCGGCATTCCCAGCACGTA
AATCCCGTCCAGTCCACAGACCAGCGAAATCAGCCGCCAGGCGATATTTTCGGCGCTATCGCGCAGGGTA
AATTCGCCAGCGGCATGGCCCGCGCGAATGATCCTGACCGCTTCGTCATGCCACAGGTTCATGGTCAGCA
GGTACGCGCTTTTGATTTCCGGATCGCTGTCGGCCAGCAGCTGCGCCTGGCGCCACAGGCGGATATAGGG
CTCCAGCCGTCCGTCCTCGCTGCCGAGGGCGGAAAACAGCTGTTCACGCCAGCCGGCGGTGCGCGAAAGG
CGCTGCAGATCCATCATCTCGCGGATCACGCGGATAAACGCCTGGGATTTTAGCTCGCCGGAGGAGGTGA
AATGGTGGTGGACCTGGCCTGCGGCGACGCCCGCGGCGGTGGCGATGTTGCGGACCGTCATACCGGTAAA
CCCTTGATCCAGCGCGACGCGCATGGCGGCCTGCATGATGGTTTCCCGACGTTCTTCGCGATTCAGATAG
CCCATATTGTCACCTCCTTATCCACACATTATACGAGCCGGATGATTAATGGGGAACCTTACCAGAGGGC
GCCCCAGCTGGCAATTCCTCTTAAGTAAGTAAGAGTATACGTATATCGGCTAATAACGTATTAAGGCGCT
TCGGCGCCTTTTTTTATGGGGGTATTTTCATCCCAATCCACACGTCCAACGCACAGCAAACACCACGTCG
ACCCTATCAGCTGCGTGCTTTCTATGAGTCGTTGCTGCATAACAAAAAACTGCAAAAAATAGTTTGACAG
GACACGTGTCCAACTTTAAGATGTACCCAAAGTTGGACACGTGTCCAACTTTGAATTCAAAAGATCTTTT
AAGAAGGAGATATACTGATTGAGAAATCTTTAGTGTAAAGATTTAATAATTATCCTTTAAGTGTAGATTA
CAAGCAGAACAATTGAATTAATCGCCACATTGAAAATATAAAACCTCAACACACTTGATGTATTTAACAA
GACATAGGATTAAACCCATTAAAATTAAAAAAATTTAAAATACAAACCTCGTTTTGGCCGGGTATAAATA
CAATTTAAACCGCAACGTTTTTAAGTAAATAAATTCATTTGCAACTAAGCATTCAGGGTTGATATAATAT
AACCACTTAGATAATAATCCATGTTAGTTTGGAGTTAATATGTACATAGCGATAGATGGCGATGATGTGG
GGAGAAAAATAACCTCATCATACTTATCCAACTCAGAAGAGAGGTTGACATACATAAGCAACAAATTAAA
TGATACCACAAAAAAAATATCTAAAATGCTTTTATCCAATGGATTTGAGATAATTTTCCAAGCCGCAGAT
GGTGTTACAGCGAAAACAGACAACGAGGTCAATCTTAACTTTGTTTTTGATAAGATAAAATCCTATTCCT
TTGACGAAATTACATTTTCAGCTGGTGTGGGAGCGAATCTAAGAGAAGCCTATGTTGCACTGTTAAATTC
TAAAAGCAACGGTAAGAATATGATTTCTATTTACAAAGACATATTATAATGGTGCGAAATGTTTAGAATA
ATAAGATTTGACTGGTTGTTAAAAACGGTATCACTAATCTCTTTGTTTGTCACAATACTTTCATTTTGGA
TCTTTAAGACAGTTCTGTCTTCTGACTTAAGCCTGCTCAAATTGTTATCAATATCATCATTAGCATCCAT
TATCATAAACTTCTTTCTCCTTTCATCAAAGATATCAAGACTAATATGGGGAACAATAAGGTTTTTCAAG
AAAGACATATATCCTGACTTAAATGGAATTTGGGTTGGACATATAATCACAGAAACAAATGATGAATTTG
AAGTCCGCGCAAAAATAAAGCAAGCACTCCTTGTAACAAAGATAGAAATGCACGGCCCCACAGTTAAATC
TGTTACGCTAGAAGCAACGCCAACTAAGGAACTGGATAACAACAAATTGTATTATGTATATAAATCAACC
CCTAAAAACCCTAGTTGGAGCGAGTATATTGGCTCGACTATATTCGACGTAATTGAAAGTAACAATGCGC
TCCAACTTTCCGGTCGATATTATACAGACAGAAAATCCGTGGGGAGAATATCAATAAAAAGAATATCACT
TAACACTGACTCCGATATATCTTTTTATTAACTTTCGGAATGTTTAATTACCACAATCAGCCATGTTCGT
TCTTTTAAAATAGAAGGATAATTCGCGCTACTGATATATTAATCATGGAAAAACTCCTTTCAGTAGCCAT
TTTCCCTAGAAAAATACCCCTGCATACCTCATATACTCCATAGGATCTCCAGGCATCAAATAAAACGAAA
GGCTCAGTCGAAAGACTGGGCCTTTCGTTTTATCTGTTGTTTGTCGGTGAACGCTCTCTACTAGAGTCAC
ACTGGCTCACCTTCGGGTGGGCCTTTCTGCGTTTATAGAAGACCAAGGAGGACTTTGGCAGGTGCTCTCC
TGAGTAGGACAAATCCGCCGCCCTAGACCTAGGGTACGGGTTTTGCTGCCCGCAAACGGGCTGTTCTGGT
GTTGCTAGTTTGTTATCAGAATCGCAGATCCGGCTTCAGCCGGTTTGCCGGCTGAAAGCACTATTTCTTC
CAGAATTGCCATGATTTTTTCCCCACGGGAGGCGTCACTGGCTCCCGTGTTGTCGGCAGCTTTGATTCGA
TAAGCAGCATCGCCTGTTTCAGGCTGTCTATGTGTGACTGTTGAGCTGTAACAAGTTGTCTCAGGTGTTC
AATTTCATGTTCTAGTTGCTTTGTTTTACTGGTTTCACCTGTTCTATTAGGTGTTACATGCTGTTCATCT
GTTACATTGTCGATCTGTTCATGGTGAACAGCTTTGAATGCACCAAAAACTCGTAAAAGCTCTGATGTAT
CTATCTTTTTTACACCGTTTTCATCTGTGCATATGGACAGTTTTCCCTTTGATATGTAACGGTGAACAGT
TGTTCTACTTTTGTTTGTTAGTCTTGATGCTTCACTGATAGATACAAGAGCCATAAGAACCTCAGATCCT
TCCGTATTTAGCCAGTATGTTCTCTAGTGTGGTTCGTTGTTTTTGCGTGAGCCATGAGAACGAACCATTG
AGATCATACTTACTTTGCATGTCACTCAAAAATTTTGCCTCAAAACTGGTGAGCTGAATTTTTGCAGTTA
AAGCATCGTGTAGTGTTTTTCTTAGTCCGTTATGTAGGTAGGAATCTGATGTAATGGTTGTTGGTATTTT
GTCACCATTCATTTTTATCTGGTTGTTCTCAAGTTCGGTTACGAGATCCATTTGTCTATCTAGTTCAACT
TGGAAAATCAACGTATCAGTCGGGCGGCCTCGCTTATCAACCACCAATTTCATATTGCTGTAAGTGTTTA
AATCTTTACTTATTGGTTTCAAAACCCATTGGTTAAGCCTTTTAAACTCATGGTAGTTATTTTCAAGCAT
TAACATGAACTTAAATTCATCAAGGCTAATCTCTATATTTGCCTTGTGAGTTTTCTTTTGTGTTAGTTCT
TTTAATAACCACTCATAAATCCTCATAGAGTATTTGTTTTCAAAAGACTTAACATGTTCCAGATTATATT
TTATGAATTTTTTTAACTGGAAAAGATAAGGCAATATCTCTTCACTAAAAACTAATTCTAATTTTTCGCT
TGAGAACTTGGCATAGTTTGTCCACTGGAAAATCTCAAAGCCTTTAACCAAAGGATTCCTGATTTCCACA
GTTCTCGTCATCAGCTCTCTGGTTGCTTTAGCTAATA
Features (pLannotate 1.2.2; 7 found; start..end, strand, type, name):
    253..475     -  rep_origin     pSC101 ori: low-copy replication origin that requires the Rep101 protein
   1018..1833    -  CDS            KanR: aminoglycoside phosphotransferase; aph(3')-Ia; confers resistance to kanamycin in bacteria or G418 (Geneticin®) in eukaryotes
   2617..2640    -  promoter       trc promoter (fragment): strong E. coli promoter; hybrid between the trp and lac UV5 promoters
   4397..4468    +  terminator     rrnB T1 terminator: transcription terminator T1 from the E. coli rrnB gene
   4484..4511    +  terminator     T7Te terminator: phage T7 early transcription terminator
   4544..4564    +  terminator     rrnB T1 terminator (fragment): Escherichia coli rrnB; transcription terminator T1 from the E. coli rrnB gene
   5102..205     -  CDS            Rep101 (across the origin): RepA protein needed for replication with the pSC101 origin; rep101
