[The description below was written by a language model from this plasmid's Addgene catalogue record and pLannotate feature annotations shown in this document.]
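Description:
pBA1751 is a 5.8 kb bacterial expression plasmid built on a pSC101-type backbone for use in E. coli. Replication depends on the pSC101 origin together with the plasmid-encoded Rep101 (RepA) initiator protein, whose coding sequence spans the numbering origin of the circular record. Selection is by kanamycin through an aph(3')-Ia aminoglycoside phosphotransferase gene. The catalogue lists the plasmid as high copy, whereas the pSC101 origin is generally annotated as low copy. The record does not say whether a copy-up Rep101 variant accounts for this difference.

The payload is the Panoptes locus from E. coli strain ECOR31, assembled by Golden Gate cloning. It was cloned as the native operon with about 300 bp of upstream and 150 bp of downstream genomic context, and placed under the pJEx promoter. The automated annotation does not label the Panoptes genes or the pJEx promoter. They presumably lie in the unannotated stretch between roughly positions 2,600 and 4,400, but the table cannot confirm this. The only promoter-like hit in that region is a short reverse-strand fragment matching the trc promoter, and its role is not stated. Downstream of this region, rrnB T1 and T7Te terminators, followed by a further rrnB T1 fragment, insulate the cassette from the rest of the backbone.

The associated publication concerns a miniature CRISPR-Cas10 enzyme that confers immunity through an inverse signalling pathway. This suggests the plasmid is used to express the Panoptes defence system heterologously in laboratory E. coli, with its flanking native sequence retained, to study its anti-phage activity. The record does not list specific assays.
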