Addgene plasmid #246066: pBA1751
Purpose: Bacterial expression of Panoptes locus with 300bp of context upstream and 150bp downstream of the ECOR31 operon cloned under the pJex promoter; SC101 ori
Depositing lab: Jennifer Doudna. Depositing organization: University of California, Berkeley. Publication: A miniature CRISPR-Cas10 enzyme confers immunity by an inverse signaling pathway. Doherty EE, Adler BA, Yoon PH, Hsieh K, Loi K, Armbuster EG, Lahiri A, Bolling CS, Wilcox XE, Akkati A, Iavarone AT, Pogliano J, Doudna JA. bioRxiv [Preprint]. 2025 Apr 1:2025.03.28.646030. doi: 10.1101/2025.03.28.646030. PubMed 40196485.
Backbone
  Vector backbone: SC101
  Vector type: Bacterial Expression
Growth in bacteria
  Bacterial resistance: Kanamycin, 50 μg/mL
  Growth temperature: 37°C
  Growth strain: NEB 10-beta
  Copy number: High Copy
Gene/Insert
  Gene/Insert name: Panoptes locus
  Species: E. coli
  Promoter: pJEX promoter
  Cloning method: Golden Gate
Terms and licenses: Academic/Nonprofit Terms; Industry Terms: Not Available to Industry
Depositor comments: Please visit https://doi.org/10.1101/2025.03.28.646030 for the bioRxiv preprint.
How to cite: pBA1751 was a gift from Jennifer Doudna (Addgene plasmid # 246066 ; http://n2t.net/addgene:246066 ; RRID:Addgene_246066)
